>Addgene plasmid #59977 | pSuper.Retro.Puro-WDR5 shRNA 4 | addgene partial sequence | sequence record 98333 | pLXSN5 5'-CCCTTGAACCTCCTCGTTCGACC-3'
GCCCTCACTCCTTCTCTAGGCGCCGGAATTAGATCGATCTCTCGAGGTCGACGGTATCGATAAGCTTAAA
AAGAGGATATGGGATGTGAAATCTCTTGAATTTCACATCCAATATCCTCGGGGAGTCGCTGGTCGCCCCG
TCGC
